>Addgene plasmid #233876 | pXD80ENSF30-DadhABC(cHis8)RS-Accs(Cadh)(ElA2) | addgene full sequence | sequence record 463812 | Addgene NGS Result
GGCGGGCTGGCCGGCCTTCTAAAACAATTCATCCAGTAAAATATAATATTTTATTTTCTCCCAATCAGGC
TTGATCCCCAGTAAGTCAAAAAATAGCTCGACATACTGTTCTTCCCCGATATCCTCCCTGATCGACCGGA
CGCAGAAGGCAATGTCATACCACTTGTCCGCCCTGCCGCTTCTCCCAAGATCAATAAAGCCACTTACTTT
GCCATCTTTCACAAAGATGTTGCTGTCTCCCAGGTCGCCGTGGGAAAAGACAAGTTCCTCTTCGGGCTTT
TCCGTCTTTAAAAAATCATACAGCTCGCGCGGATCTTTAAATGGAGTGTCTTCTTCCCAGTTTTCGCAAT
CCACATCGGCCAGATCGTTATTCAGTAAGTAATCCAATTCGGCTAAGCGGCTGTCTAAGCTATTCGTATA
GGGACAATCCGATATGTCGATGGAGTGAAAGAGCCTGATGCACTCCGCATACAGCTCGATAATCTTTTCA
GGGCTTTGTTCATCTTCATACTCTTCCGAGCAAAGGACGCCATCGGCCTCACTCATGAGCAGATTGCTCC
AGCCATCATGCCGTTCAAAGTGCAGGACCTTTGGAACAGGCAGCTTTCCTTCCAGCCATAGCATCATGTC
CTTTTCCCGTTCCACATCATAGGTGGTCCCTTTATACCGGCTGTCCGTCATTTTTAAATATAGGTTTTCA
TTTTCTCCCACCAGCTTATATACCTTAGCAGGAGACATTCCTTCCGTATCTTTTACGCAGCGGTATTTTT
CGATCAGTTTTTTCAATTCCGGTGATATTCTCATTTTAGCCATGATGTTTAACTTTGTTTTAGGGCGACT
GCCCTGCTGCGTAACATCGTTGCTGCTCCATAACATCAAACATCGACCCACGGCGTAACGCGCTTGCTGC
TTGGATGCCCGAGGCATAGACTGTACCCCAAAAAAACAGTCATAACAAGCCATGAAAACCGCCACTGCGC
CGTTACCACCGCTGCGTTCGGTCAAGGTTCTGGACCAGTTGCGTGAGCGCATACGCTACTTGCATTACAG
CTTACGAACCGAACAGGCTTATGTCCACTGGGTTCGTGCCTTCATCCGTTTCCACGGTGTGCGTCACCCG
GCAACCTTGGGCAGCAGCGAAGTCGAGGCATTTCTGTCCTGGCTGGCGAACGAGCGCAAGGTTTCGGTCT
CCACGCATTCGAAACCGGTATCCCGCCGCCGCCGCCGGATACCGGTTTCGAATTGAGATTGCCACCTGAC
GTCTAAGAAACCATTATTATCATGACATTAACCTATAAAAATAGGCGTATCACGAGGCCCTTTCGTCTTC
AAGGCGAAAAAACCCCGCCGAAGCGGGGTTTTTTGCGAAATATAATGACCCTCTTGATAACCCAAGAGGG
CATTTTTTAGGAACGGTTATTTGATTATTAATCCGGCGGCAACTGAAACGATTCGGATCCTGTATTACTA
TTCTGAATTCGCGGCCGCTTCTAGATTTAGTACATCAGGACCACTGGGTAGCCCAGCTGGTAGATCAGCA
CGCGAAACATCACGGAGGTGGCCAGCGCGCCGATGGCGGCGACGACCATGAGCGTCTTGGAGGCGCCCAC
CTTCTTCTTCGCCACGAAGGCGCAGGCCGCAGCCACGATCACGGAGACGATGGAGCCCCAGAACATGGGC
GCTCCCGCGCCGGACACCATGACGGTCATCAGGCTGTCGACGTGCGTGGGGGCCGTGGTCATCGATGTCG
GGTCGGCGTAGTAGCCGAATTGCGCGATCTTCGCCATGGCGCAGGCGATGACGAACACCACGTCGGCCAC
GATCTGCACGAGGGCCGCGATGAACGTCAGCTGGATGCCCGTCGCCTCGACGGCCTCGTCCTTCTTCAGG
ATGGAGATCAGCCAGACGGCCGCGGCGCCCAGGAGGCACGCGTTGCCCAGATAGAACGCCACGAGCGCCA
GGCCCCACGCGGGACGGGCCGGCATGAGGTAGGAGTGCGCGGTGGCGACCATCATGAGCACGGCAACCGC
GAGGGTCGCCCAGGCCAGCGCCTTGGGAACGGGCTTGCCGCCTCGAAGGACCACGAACCATGCGACGATG
ACGATGGCCAGCGCCACGCATCCGATGAGCTCCTGGGTGATGCCCGACGTGATGTGCCCGAAGCCGTTGA
AGATGCGCTCCCAGTGCTCGAGGTGCAGGAAGGCTCCGATGCCGCCTACCACCAGCGAGACGGCGGACGT
GATGAGCGCGGTCATCTGCAGGTTCCTGCCCTGGCCCTTGAGCGCCAGGATGGACATGCCGCCCAGCGTG
CCGCAGGTCAAGCATACGAACAGCGTGAAGATGACGAGAGGCCACTGCGTTTCCATTACTCATCACCTCC
TTCCCAGTGATGGTCGCGTAGGATGTAGGAGTACGACGGCTTGTTGCCCACGTCGGGCAGCTTGTGCACG
TCGGCGTCGGTGAACGGCTCCAGGAACTCCACCATCTTGCGGCGCTTGCCCAGCGGGTCCTCGGAGCCCT
CGAACGACTCGTAGCCGGCCTCGGTGTCGCCGATCCAGCGGGCGTTGCCGCCGCACTGGCTGACGCACTG
GGGCAGCTCGCCCTGCGACAGCTTCTGCTCGCACAGCGTGCACTTCTCGACGACCTTCTCCTCCTCGTTG
AGGTAGCGGACGCCGTAGGGGCAGGCCATGACGCAGAACTGGCAGCCGATGCACTTCTCCTTGTCGATCT
GGATGGAGCCGTCCTCGGCCACGTGCGACGCCTCGGTGGGGCACACCTTCACGCACTCGGGGTTCTCGCA
GTGCTGGCAGCTGATGGGCAGGAAGTACATGTACACGTCGGGGTACTGCCCTGATCCGCCCGGGATGGGG
TTCGGCCCCACGCGCACCACTTTGTTCCAGTAGCTGCCGATGGGCACGTTGTTGACCGCCTTGCAGGCGA
CCGAGCACGCCAGGCAGCCCACGCACCGGTTGAGGTCGGTGATGATAGCCTTCGTCATGGTTCAGTGATG
GTGATGGTGATGGTGATGCTCGAGTGCGGCCTCCCTCCCTTCGTAGGTAGGCAGCCATTCCTTCAGACGG
GGGTCGTCGGAGGTATGGATGATGGGCGTGCCGGTGGAGTCGCACGGCACGGGGTTGTTGAACGGCGAGT
TCTCGGGCGTGGCCTTGTAGATCTTCACCTGGTAGGCGCGCAGGTTGGACGTGCCGGAGTGCGGGTCCTG
GGCGTAGTGGTCGATCAGCTGGTTCACCTGGGAGAACTGCCAGCCGTGGCCGGCGTCCTTCACCTCGGGG
TACCACCACGTGTGCTCGAGGTTGATGACGTCTTCCTTCACGCCGTAGTACAGGTCAGCCACTTCGCGGA
TCTTGCCCCACTCGGTTTCGATCCACACCCAGTCGCCCTGCTCGATGCCGTACTCGGCGGCCGTCTTCGG
GTTGATCTCCACGCGCGGCACGGGCCACAGCTCGCGGCACCAGGGAAGCTGGCGATGCTCGGAGTGGAAG
TACACCGGGATGCGACGGCCGGTGGTGGCGGTCAGCGGGTACTCCTTGATGCGGTCGCCGTCCTTCGGGC
CGTGAGGCGGCTCGGTGTAGGTGGGAAGCCTCCACTCGGGATGGTCGGGATGGTGCGATTCCATGACGGT
GGACCAGATCTCCTGCTTCATCGTCGGGGTGAACCAGCCCGGCTTCCAGTCGCCGATGCCCTTGCCGGCC
GTGTAGTCGAGGCGGCCCCACACGCGGTCGCGTGCGCGCATCGCGCCGGTCTGGTAGCGGCGGTACGTGC
CCCAGTTGCGCGGCTCGATGTCCTTCGCCTGCCACCAGCCGTGCTCCTGGAAGGCCTTGACGTACTCGTC
CCACGTCTTGTACTTGGGCGTGACCTCGGCCATCGGAACGCCGTGGCGCTCGAACGTGGGCTTGCCGTTC
TCGACGTGCCACGTGGTGTAGGTCAGCTCGTCGTCGGTGAGCAGCTTGATGGAGTCGTCCAGCTGCCAGT
TGATGTCGGGCCACTCGTTGCCCGGCTCGTCGGTCCACTTCCAGTTCATGCGGCGGGCGAGGTCCATGAC
GATCTCGGGATCGTACTTGGCTTCCGCGGGCGGCTGCACGCACTTGACCGTGGCGCCCATGGCGCCGGCG
GAACCTTGGCTGGCGCGCGGCGAGTTGAGCTCGATCCAATGGGCCACCGGCAGGATGATGTCGGCGGTGT
CGTTCTGCGGCGTGTGCCACAGGTTGAGGTCCACGTAGAAGTCAAGCGAGCACAGGGCCTCCCAGGCGCG
CGTGGTGTTCGTCTGGCTCATGAAGTTGCCGGACTCGTTCCAGAGGGCGCGCACCGGGTAGGGGTCGCCC
GTGATGACGGCGTCCCACAGCGAATGGCTGTCGCACCAGTACTGCCACCAGCCCAGAAGCGGGAACTTGT
CGATGCCGATCTGCTTGCGGTTGACTTCCTCCGGCGGGGTGGTGGCGCCGGGGGCCCAGGCGCTGAAGCC
CTGGAGGTCGCCGTCGATGGGGACGATGGTCGGGCCGCGGTTGCCGCCCGGGGTGTCCATGTTGCCGGTG
ATGCCCACGAGGTTGTCGAAGGCGCGGCAGTTCTGGATGGCGCTGCAGAAGTGCTCGACCGCCAGCATGT
ACTGGATGCCGCCGTTGCCGTAGCCGGTGGACGGGTCGATGCGCGTGCCGTAGGCCGTGGCCGCCGCCTC
GATCTCGGAGGCGGGGATGCCGGTGATCTCGGCCGCCACCTCGGGCTTGTACTCGGCGGCGCGGGCCTTG
TAGTGCTCCCACACCGGCTTGACCTTCACGGTCTTGCCGTCCTTCAGCGTGATCTCGAACTCGCCTTCCA
GCGCGGGGTCGATGGCGGGGTCGAACGGCATGGGATCGGGCAGCCAGCCCTGCGTCTGGCCCGGCAGCAG
GTTGTCCTGCGCGGCCTCGCGGCCTTGGCGCGCCTTCTCGGAGTCGTAGTTCTCGCCCTCCCAGAAGCCG
CCGGTCTCGTCGATGACGCCTTCCTGGTCGGCGTTGAACCAGGTGAACGCGCCGTACTCGTGCTCGACGC
CCTCGGCCTTCAGCTTCTCCCAGTTGTTGTCGTACACGAGGAACTTATAGGGGCTGCCGCCCTCCTTGAT
GTCGCTTTCCTTGAGCAGCGCGGTTTTCACGTCCCAGTAGGAACCGTCGGTGCGCACGGTGGGGAAGCCG
GAGGGCTCCATGTCCTCGCACACGAGGAACGGGGCGTTCGTCCACTTCTTCACGTACAGCTCGTCGTAGA
GCTTCTTCTCGATGATGACGTTCGTCCAGGCCAGGGCCAGGGCGCCGTCGGTGCCGGGGCGCAGGTGCTG
CCAGTAGTCGGCTTCCTTGCCCATGTTGGCCATGCGGGGGTCGACGCTGATGTGCACGTCGGCGCGCGAT
GCCACGTCCACCGTGGTGCGGCAGGAGTCGTCGTAGTTGGACAGCTCGGACGCGCCGCCCCACTGCACGT
ACACTTTCGGGCGCGTGATGGTTTCCATCCACGACATGGCGAACTGCGACACCATGGTGGTGGCGAAGTG
GCGCGGGCCCTTGCAGATCTGCCAGGCCTCAACGTTGTTCGGCGTTTCCAGCATGTTCTTCAGGATGGAC
TCCGAGTGCATGCACCAGATGCGCGACGTGCCCACCTGGCAGGCGATGGCCTCGCCGCCGTGCTTCGCCT
TGATGTCCATGAAGTTGTCCACGATGGACTGCATGGCCTCGTCCCACGAGATGCGCTGCCAGCCGGGCTC
CTCGCCCTTCGGGTTCGTGCGCTTCATGGGATAGTGCAGACGGTCGGGGTGGTACGCCGCCTGGATGGAC
GACTGCGACTTCGTGCAGCAGTTGCCCATGGACTGGAACGCTCCCTCGTCGCCCTCGACGCGTATGGCCC
GCCCGTTCTGGACGATGACCTTGACGCCGCACTCCATCTTGCCGCAGCCGCGGCAGCACGTTTTCACGGC
CACGGTGTCGTTGCCGGACACGCTGCTGTACGTCTCTTCGGCCAGCGCGGTGTGCGTCGAAGCGCCGAAC
GCCGCGGCTGCCGCACCGGTGATGGCGGCGGTCTTGACGAACGTGCGTCGTGACATGGTCAGGTTACCCA
TACTCCTCCTCCTTCTTTCTCCTCGTTCTCGTCTTGCTCGTCTTCGTTCGTGCGATCGGGGAGGGGGGCT
GCCGGGTGAAGCCTCGGGCTCCGAACCGGTGCAAAGTCCCCGTGTCGCTTGGGCCGACCATACGGATGCG
AGGGGGTGCAGAGCATCGTCCAAAGGTTGGAAAGCAGGTTCGACCGCATCATAAATTCTTATGATCTTGT
GATCATGAAAAATTCGATAGTGCTTTGAACTGGGGAAACTTTAACCGTAGGTCATAAATTATTCTGAAAC
TAGAATAGTTTCCTCAAAGAGGGCCGCTCATCTTTTCCGTATAATCGAACCCGTCGACAGAGGGGTCGGC
GCGAGCGACGTTATGTACGGGCTCACAGGGGGTGGGGCATGGAAAAGCTTCGGAGTGCATGGGATACCGC
GTTGGGGACGAGCCTTTCCCTCAAGCGCATCGCGGGCGCGGCCTTGCAATGGCTTTGGATGCTCATGATG
TTCTACAGCATCGTGCCGTACGGCTTCTCGTCGGACGTGCGCGGCTCGCTGTACGTCAGCCTGATCATAT
CGCTGGTGGCCATGGTGGTGACCATGCTGTTCGTCTCCGTCATCGTGCGGCGCGAGCGGGTGAGCGGCAA
CCGCTCCATCGTGCTGGGATCGGCCATCATGATGAGCGCGGGCAGCGTGCTCACGCCGTTCTCCGATCCT
ACCACGCCCGTCGGCATGCTGGTGCTGGGCCTGAGCGCGGTCATGACCGGCACGGGCTCGGCCGTGCTGT
TCTTGTGCTGGATCGAGCTCGAGTCGGGGCTGGGAGGCCGCTTGGCGCTTGTGGAGCTTGCCTCGTCGCT
GTGCATCGCGTTCGTCGTGGGGTTCTTGCTGATCGTAGGGCCGGCGATACCCGTCATCGTGCTCATCGTT
GTCATGCCCGTGCTTTCGGCGGCAGCTCTCAGGCGCAGCGCGCCCGATACGCCGCAGCTGCCGCGCGAGC
CCGAGCAGCCTTTGTCGCGCCATACGGCGACCCTGTTCGCGAAGGCGCTTCTGGGCGCGGTGCTCATCGG
CATGTTGATGGGGTTCTTCGACGTGGTGTCGGGGTTCAAAACCTACGAGGTGCAGGACATCTTCGGCACG
TACCTGTTTCTGGCGGGCTTCATCGGAGCGTTGGCCATCTGCCTGATAGCCGTGTTCCTGCAGCGCGACA
GCGTGTTCTTCTCGTACCGCGTCTCCATGCTGATGCTGTGCTTGGGATGCTTGTCCACGCCGTTCATGGC
CGACAACAACACGTATTCGAGCGCGCTTATCTTCGGCGGCTACCACTGCTTCGTGCTGGTGCTGTGCGTG
GTGTGCATCGACGTGGCGTCCAGCTTCCGCGTGAGCCCGGCGCGGACGATCGGCCTGGGGTTCGTGGCGC
TGTACGGCGGCGAGACCGCAGGCCAGCTGTTCGCCCATTCGCTGGAGGCGACCGGGGTCAGCATGTTCGA
CCTCACGCTGGTCACGCTGGTGGCCGTGTCGCTGCTGTTCATCGCGCATTTGTTCCTGTTCACGGAGACC
GACCTCATCAAAATCGGCATCGGCGAGGTCAGCCTGATGGGCACGGTGCCCGAAGAGGCCGCCGACGACC
CGGCCGACCCGGTGGATCCGTGCGCGCTGATCGCGGAGCGCTTCGCCCTGTCGCCGCGCGAGACCGACGT
GCTTCCGCTGCTGCTGGAGGGCCGCACCATCTCGCGCATCCAGGAGACGCTGTTCATCTCGGCGGGCACG
GTGAGCACGCATATCCGCCACATCTACCAGAAGACGGGCGTGGACAATCGCCAGGAGCTCATCGACCTGG
CCCACGAGACGGCCGCGCAGGACGAGGCGGTCTGAGGCGATGGAGACGGCGTATCTGCACGAGTTCGCGA
AGGTGGCCGATTGCGGCAGCTTCACGGCCGCCGCGCGCGAGCTGCATCTGACGCAGTCGACGCTGAGCAA
GCACGTGGCCTTGTTGGAGCGCGAATTCGGGGCCGACCTGTTCGTGCGCGACCGCAGCGGCGTGAGCCTG
ACCGAGGCGGGCGGCGTGCTGTACGCCCAGGCGCGGCAGATGGAGAAGCTGCTGCGCGCCACCGAGCTGC
TGGTGCGCGCGGCGCGCGACGGGCAGGGTTCGGCGGGCGCGGGGGTTGCGGGCGCGACGGCGGGCGCAGC
GGCGGGCGGGGGTGCCGTCGACGGCTCGCCTGCGGCCGCGTGCGACACGGCGCTTCGCTGCAAGTGCCGG
CTCGCGGCCGAGCGCTGCGGGCTCGACCGGCGCGAGCTGGGCGCGCTCATCCTGTACGTGGAGGAGCGCG
GCTTCGAGGCGATCCAGGGCGAGCTGGCGCTGACGCGCGACGAGGTGGCCGACGTGCTGGGCAGCGTGTA
CCGCAAGCTGGGCGTGGGCGACAAGCAGGAGGCGCTCGATTTCATCCATTCCGTTTCGGAATGAACTAGT
CGACTCACACTGGCTCACCTTCGGGTGGGCCTTTCTGCGTTTATATACTAGAGAGAGAATATAAAAAGCC
AGATTATTAATCCGGCTTTTTTATTATTTAATTCCTGTTACCGCTGGTTGCCACGACGCCCTCGAAGTCT
CCTTCGAGGGCGTTCTGTCGTTTGCAAGAAGGGTCTGGAGAGGCAAATCGCGCTCGAAGGGGCTTCGAGG
CCGGGGTAGGTCGGGAGGGTGGAATCCGGATGTTTCACGTGAAACATCCGTTCTTTTACGGCCGGTGTTT
CGCGTGAAACATTTTGCGGAAAGGACTCCTTCCCTTCCCGTGCGCCACCCCAACGCCCCGCTCCTAGCGC
TCGTACACCTGGTCGCAGTTGAGCAGATCCTTCATGGAGTGCCAGATCTGGTGCGGGTTGCCCGGCGGGT
TCTTGAGCGGCTTCATCGGATAGCGCTCCTGCGCGCCCGACAGCAGATCGACGGCGAACACTTCGTCGGA
CAGCTCGAGCGCGCCTTCCGGGCAGATGTCGGTGCAGCAGCGGCACTTCACGCAATCGACCGGACGATGC
GTCACGCCGATCGAGCCGTCCTCACCCGCGTACTTCGCGATGGCCCCGGTGGGGCAGAACGTGGCGCACA
TCTGGCACGACGAGCACTTCTCGGGATCGATGATCACATGGCCCCACAAGCGCGTGTCCATGAGCACATC
CTGCGGCTGCCCCAACGAATCGAGCGCGGCCAGCAAACGTTCGCGGCGGTCGGGAATGAAGTGAGGCAGC
GTGCCGTCCTTGCCCACCTTCACGAACCTCGGCTCCCGCCGCTCCTCCACACCCAATGCGTCCTTGACGG
CGTAGTCAGCCGTCACCGCCGCAACGTTCTTAGCCTCGTCCTTCATGCTGGAGAAGAAGCTCCGACGGCT
CGCGTCGTAGCCCTCGTCGCCCGCCCGGCGCACGGATGAGGGAAGCTTTTCCGCCAGGTCGATGCGCATA
TCGTTGTTCCAGGTTGCAAGCAGCGCGCTTGCCGTGTCGCACACAACCCGCGCCATCTCGAAACCCGAGA
CATGCTCGCATTGCGCGCAGCGCGCCTGCACGAGGCTCACGCGGCGCACGCCCAACGCCGCCAGCGTGAC
CAGCAGGCTCTCCTCCACGCGCCCCAGGCACGTGACGCCCACCACCTTCTCGGGGTCGTACAACCCGTCG
GCCGCGGCAAGCAGCTGATCGCAGGCGATAACCACCTGTCCGTCGGCCACGTCAGCCGCCGCGCGGCATG
CTTGCAGAAGCTCGGCATCGTTCGGACGATGCGCTTCAAGCGCGCAGGTGGGACACACGGTGGCGCAGGT
TCCGCACCCGATGCACCGCTCGGGTTCGATGACCAGCTCGTTGTCGTCATAGGAGATGCAACCGCTCGTG
CACACGTCGGCGCACTTCATGCACGTTGCGTTGCGATTGCGCACAATAGCGCAACGACCCTGATGAACCG
TAATGTCGGCGCTCTGAAGTTGTTCGAGCAGACCGAGGAAATTCGTCACGTGAGCCATGACTTCACCCTT
TCTCGTCTACCCCCTTGCACCGCACAGTATAACCACTTTCGCCGTCTCACGCGAGAAAAAACGCGCTTGA
CACCTTCGACAGGCCTCCCTATCATGTGGCCTTGGGGAGTCCGCCGGCACGCTGATCGCGTGCGAAGCGG
ACATTGTTTGCAAAAGTGGGAACCTCAGGGGTGAGGTTTCGCGGTGCTGTGCGCCGTAAGTGCAAACAAT
GTCTGACGAGGGGCGGAACATGACTCACGATTCCACGAACCAGCATCTTTCTCTTGAGCCCGACTACGAC
GGGTTCGATCCACTTGAAGATTTCGAAGACGATGCGACCGAGGTCGAAGGCCGTGCCGACGAGTTCGTCG
CCACGGTGAGCGCCGCCGAAGACGCGCTCGCTCACGACGCGATGGCACCCGCCACGCCCGCCATCTGCGA
AAAGCCCGCTGAAGAGCGCATCGCCGACTTGTTGGAGGCCATGGCGCCGCGCCGCACGGTGCTGCTGGGC
ATCCTGGCCGCCTGCGCCGAGCCGCAGCCGGCATCCGCCGTGAACGCTCGCGTCGACGAGCTGCAGGAGA
ACAACTTCTCGGTGTACAGCGCGGCCAACCTGTGCTCCTTGCTGGAGAAGGCGGGCGCCATCGAGCGCGT
CACGGCCGAGGGCGAACCCGCGGAGGACATCGAAATCGAGCCACAGACCGTCGTCGTCGACGGCGTCGAA
TACCTGGAAGCCCGCGAACCCGTCGAGATCTACTGGCACATCACCGAGCCGGGCCGCGCGGCGCTTGAGG
CCGACAAACCGCTCGAGCGCCTGCGCGCCCTCCTGGACGAAGATGCCGCCTACGCGCCCATCTACCAGCG
CATCCTCCGCTTGTGCACAGCAGACGGCGGCGCCACGACACCCGCCATCAACAACGCGGTCGACCACAAC
CCGCTGGTGCAGAAGCCGCGCTTCTACGCGCCCCACTTCGTCGACCGCCTGGAGAAATGCGACGCGCTGG
CCTGGAAGAAGGCGTGGTGCATCACCGACATCGGACGCGCCGGCCTCGATATGCTGGCAGACGTCGTAGA
CGAGAACGCGCCCGCCACCCAGCCCGAAACCCCCGCAACCCCTGATCCCGCCGCATCCAAGGAGGACTAA
CCATGACCGAAGCAACCGCGCCCGCAACCGAGACCCTCGCCGACGAAGCGACCATGCAGGAGCTCGTCAA
ACTGAACGAGCAGCGCGCCGCCACGTACGGCCTGCTGTCGCGCCTGTACCGCGTGGAGGTGGACCAGCCC
CTTCTCGACGAGCTGCGCAGCATGCGCTTCCCCGCCAAGACGGGCAACGAGAACGTGGACGAGGGCTACC
GCCTGCTGGCCACGTACCTGAGCAACACCTGGGACAACAGCGTCACCGACCTCGCCATCGACTACGTGCG
CGTGTTCATCGGACACGGCATCGACGCGTTCTCGGCCGCCTACCCGTTCGAATCGGTGTACACCTCCGAG
AAGCGCCTGCTCATGCAGGAAGCACGCGACGAGGTGCTGGCCATCTACCGCAGCGCAGGCCTCGACAAGC
AGGACACATGGAAAGAGGGCGAGGATCATATCGCGCTCGAGCTGGAATTCGAGCAGATCATGGCCACGCG
CACGGTCGAAGCGCTGCGCAAAGGCGACGAAGACGAGGCCGTCGCGCTGCTGACCACGCAGAAGAACTTT
CTCGAAGACCATCTGGCGGCATGGGCTCCCATGATGACCTCCGACATGAAGCGATTCGCGCAAACCGACT
TCTACCGGGGCTTGGCGTACTTGACGGACGGGTTCCTCCAAACCGACCAAACGTTCCTCGACGACGTGCT
GGCCGAAGACTAACTGCACAGGATCGAAAGAAGGAGCGATGGACAACAAGCAGGAGAAAACCTACGCCGG
CATGACGCGACGCACGCTGTGCCTGGGCGCAGGCGGCGCTGCGGTCATGCTAGGTCTAGGCGGATTGAAG
TACGCGGGATCGCAACCGCTCGTGCGCCCGCCGGGAGGCCAGGACGAGGAACGGCTCATCTCGGCCTGCA
TCCGCTGCGAGAAGTGCTACGAGATCTGCCCGCGCGACGTCATCGCGCCCGCCCACCTCGAGGACGGTGT
GCTGAACATGCGCACCCCCACGTTCGACTTCTCGGCCAACTGGTGCGACTGGTGCGCCGAAGAGCACGAC
GGCACCCCGTTGTGCGTGAGCGCCTGCCCCACCGAAGCGCTCAAGCTGCCCGACGACGCCACGGCCGAGA
ACACCATCATCGGCAAAGCCGTTATCAACACGGACTGGTGCTTGGCGTACAAGCTGATCGGATGCCGGTT
TTGCTACGACGCCTGTCCCTACGAGGCCATGGAGCTCGACGAGAACAACCGCCCCGTCGTGATCGAGGAC
AAGTGCAACGGCTGCGGCGCGTGCGAGAGCGTGTGCGTCTCGCTGCAGAACGGCTCCATCTCCGAAGGAG
CCACCGCGCGCGCCATCGTCGTCCACCCGCTTGACGAAGTTGAAGGATAAGGTGCCCTCATGAAGAAGAA
CTCCAAGAAGCTGCGCACCCTCGTCGCACTGGCCATCGTGGCCGTCGTCGCCGTCGGCTTCGTCACGAAC
GTCGGGATCGGCACCATGTCGGCACCGGGCATCTGGGACATCTCCATCCTATGCCCGCTGGGCGCCTTGG
GAACGATGCTCGCCTCCAAGATGATGGTGCCGCGCGCCGTAATCTCGCTGATCGTGATGGTGCTGCTCAT
CGTTCTGTTCGCCCGCGCGTTCTGCGGATGGATTTGCCCCGTGCCGCTCGTGCAGAAGTTGCGCGGCTTG
TTCGCGAAGAAGCAACCCGTCGAACGCGGCGACGATGCCGATCCTGCCGCGGCGCCGCTCACGAAAGTCG
AGATCGACGCGCTGGGCGTTTCATGCTCGAAGGGGTCGAAGAATGGCAGCGGATGCGCGTCCTGCGCCTC
CAAGCGCGGAGCCGCGCTCGATGCTCGCCACTTCGTGCTGGGCGGCGCGCTGGCGTCCACCTTCATCTTT
GGATTCCCGGTGTTCTGCCTCGTCTGCCCCATCGGACTCACGTTCGCCACCATCCTGCTGGTCATCAACC
TGTTCTCACACGGCGATGTCACCTGGTCGCTCATCGTGGTGCCCGCGCTGCTTATCGCCGAGGTGCTGCT
GTTCAAGAAGTGGTGCCATAAGCTGTGCCCGCTTTCGGCGTTCATGAGCCTGATCGCGAAGGCGAACAAG
ACCTTCGTGCCCACGATCGACGATGCGAAGTGCCTGGAAACGGCGAAGGGCGGCGCGTGCGGGGCCTGCG
GCCGCGTCTGCGAGGAGGGCATCGACCCGCGCCACCCGCAGCTTTCGCAGGCGGCATGGAGCGAGTGCAC
CAAGTGCCGCGCCTGCGTGGACGCATGCCCTGCGAACGCGATCACCATGCCGCTGCTGCCGCGGCGAACG
CCGTCTACCGCAGAACCTGTCGCCGTGCCAACGAACGCCGAGAAGATCGACGCGGAGAATGCGCGCCCCG
TTCCGTAAAGCCCCTCCTGCGCGACCCGGCTCGCAGCTGCAGCGGTCTGGTCGCGCATCCGGAATCGGGC
CGAGCCCGACCCCGGGCAAAAGGCGGCTTGGCAAGGGCTTTGGGGGACGAGCCGCCTTTTGCCCGGGAGC
GACATCCCCGCTCCCCCTCCCTGCGAAAAGAGGGATGCCGCTTCCGGCCTTCATCTGACAACCACGACGT
GGGAGGACGAAAACCCATGGCATACGAAACGACAAGCGAATCGACCGAGGCCCTGCTCGTCACCGGAGGC
GTCGGCACCGGCAAAACGCAACGTCTCGTCGAGCGCGCTGCCGCGCTGCTGGCCGAAAACGCCGCCGCGG
GCAACGTGCTCGTGCTGTGCGCGACGCCCCAGGCCGCACGCCTGTTCTCGGAGCGGTTGACAGCCCGCGT
CGGTGCCAAGCGCGCTGCCGGCGCAACCGTCGCCACCGCACGCGCCTTAGCGCTCGACGTGCTGGCCGAC
GACGGCGCGCGCCGCTGGTCGGGGCGCGAGCCGCGACTACTGACCGCCTTCGAAGAGACGTTCCTCATGG
AGGACATGAAGGTGAGCGGGCTGCGGCCGAAGCGGCTGCGCGAGATGCTCAAGTTCTTCTACCGCTCGTG
GACCGAGCTGGCGGACGACGATCCCGATTGGCTGCTACCGGGCGAGGAGGCCGATGTCCATACGCTGTTG
AAAGAGAACCTGGTCTTCATGCGCGCCGTCATAGAACCCGAAGCGGCGAACCTTGCTGCACGCTACCTCC
GAGAACACGACGAAGCGCGGGCGGCGCATTCCTACGCGCACGTGCTGATGGACGACTACGCCTGCGCAAG
CCGTGCCTCGCAGACGCTGGCGAATCTCGTCGCAACCTGCTCGATCACCGTGGCGGGCGACGCGGAAACC
TGCATCGAGACATACGATTCGTACCCCTATGCCGCCGGAATCGACGAATTCCTCGCAACGCATCCCGATG
CTGCTTGCGAGCACCTGGATGCCGACGCGCCCGATGCCGTCGAACGGGTCGCTCTGGCAAGCGACACGCC
CGAAGCCGAGTTCGAACAGGTGGCGCGCACGGTGGCCGAAGCCGTCGCCGCAGGAACGCCCGCACGGCAG
ATCGTCGTGGCCGTACCGAACAGCGTGTGGTCGCGCAACATCGCAACCGCTTTGCACGCACGAGGCGTGC
CAACCGAAGCGCTCGCCATCTCGCAGCCCCTGCGCGGCGACGTGCGGGACAACGCCCGCTGCACGCCTGC
GCGCATCGCCACGGCCCTCAACCTCGTGGCGAACCCAGACGACACCGCGGCTTGGCGGTGCTGGTGTGGA
TTCGGCGACTACCTGGTGAACAGCGCGGCTTTCGCCAGCCTGCGGACTTGCGCGAAGGAGCGCAGTATCG
GCCTCGTGGACGCTTTGGAGATGCTAAGCGAAAACGACTGCGAGCACGTAGTGGGCGCGCAACGCGTGGC
GACCGCCTACAAGGACGGTCGCGCGCTCATCGAGCAGGTACGAGGATTGCGGGGCACGGCACTGCTGGAC
GAGCTGACGCGCATCGTCACCGACGGAGCGGAATCCCAAGCGCCCGCCGTTCTGCGCGAGCTCTGCCTCG
AGCACGGCAACGCAGCCGATGAAAACCCGGAAAGCCTTTACGATGCCGATGCTGCGGCGATGGCGCGGCG
CATGGCCGAGCGCCTGCTCGCGCCCACGCTGGAGGTTGCCGACGCGGTAGCCGTCGTCCCCTACGACTTC
GCCTGCGGCTTCTCGCCCGACCTGCTGATCGTCGCCGGCTTCGTGAACGGTTTCATCCCCTCCCGCGACT
ATTTCGACGCCACGGTGACCCCGCCCGAGCGCCAGGAGAAGATGCGCGCCGTCGACGAACGACGCGTGCG
CGCGCTCACAGGAAAGGCCGGCCGCGCGGTGGCGCTGTCGTACTTCACGTCCACCGACCTCGAAAGCGCC
GGCAAGCTGAAGCTCAAGATCAGTCGCATCCGCCTCAAGAACGGTATCCGCACCTGCACTATAGAGCCCA
GCCTATTCCTGGAGCAAATCGCAGCGCAGGAGTAGTAAAAAAAGGATCAATTTTGAACTCTCTCCCAAAG
TTGATCCCTTAACGATCCCTGCAGGAGAAGGCCATCCTGACGGATGGCCTTTTTGAAGCTTTCTAGAATC
GGGGGCCCCCGGGGGGATTCTAGAACAATGGAAGTCCTCGTCTCGCCCTCGAATTAGCCCGCTTAATGAG
CGGGCTTTTTTTGAATTAATTCTCGCGAGCTGGCACGACAGGTTTCCCGACTGGAAAGCGGGCAGTGAGC
GCAACGCAATTAATGTAAGTTAGCGCGAATTGCAAGCTGGCCGACGCGCTGGGCTACGTCTTGCTGGCGT
TCGGGAGCAGAAGAGCATACATCTGGAAGCAAAGCCAGGAAAGCGGCCTATGGAGCTGTGCGGCAGCGCT
CAGTAGGCAATTTTTCAAAATATTGTTAAGCCTTTTCTGAGCATGGTATTTTTCATGGTATTACCAATTA
GCAGGAAAATAAGCCATTGAATATAAAAGATAAAAATGTCTTGTTTACAATAGAGTGGGGGGGGTCAGCC
TGCCGCCTTGGGCCGGGTGATGTCGTACTTGCCCGCCGCGAACTCGGTTACCGTCCAGCCCAGCGCGACC
AGCTCCGGCAACGCCTCGCGCACCCGCTGGCGGCGCTTGCGCATGGTCGAACCACTGGCCTCTGACGGCC
AGACATAGCCGCACAAGGTATCTATGGAAGCCTTGCCGGTTTTGCCGGGGTCGATCCAGCCACACAGCCG
CTGGTGCAGCAGGCGGGCGGTTTCGCTGTCCAGCGCCCGCACCTCGTCCATGCTGATGCGCACATGCTGG
CCGCCACCCATGACGGCCTGCGCGATCAAGGGGTTCAGGGCCACGTACAGGCGCCCGTCCGCCTCGTCGC
TGGCGTACTCCGACAGCAGCCGAAACCCCTGCCGCTTGCGGCCATTCTGGGCGATGATGGATACCTTCCA
AAGGCGCTCGATGCAGTCCTGTATGTGCTTGAGCGCCCCACCACTATCGACCTCTGCCCCGATTTCCTTT
GCCAGCGCCCGATAGCTACCTTTGACCACCATGGCATCAGCGGTGACGGCCTCCCACTTGGGTTCCAGGA
ACAGCCGGAGCTGCCGTCCGCCTTCGGTCTTGGGTTCCGGGCCAAGCACTAGGCCATTAGGCCCAGCCAT
GGCCACCAGCCCTTGCAGGATGCGCAGATCATCAGCGCCCAGCGGCTCCGGGCCGCTGAACTCGATCCGC
TTGCCGTCGCCGTAGTCATACGTCACGTCCAGCTTGCTGCGCTTGCGCTCGCCCCGCTTGAGGGCACGGA
ACAGGCCGGGGGCCAGACAGTGCGCCGGGTCGTGTCGGACGTGGCTGAGGCTGTGCTTGTTCTTAGGCTT
CACCACGGGGCACCCCCTTGCTCTTGCGCTGCCTCTCCAGCACGGCGGGCTTGAGCACCCCGCCGTCATG
CCGCCTGAACCACCGATCAGCGAACGGTGCGCCATAGTTGGCCTTGCTCACACCGAAGCGGACGAAGAAC
CGGCGCTGGTCGTCGTCCACACCCCATTCCTCGGCCTCGGCGCTGGTCATGCTCGACAGGTAGGACTGCC
AGCGGATGTTATCGACCAGTACCGAGCTGCCCCGGCTGGCCTGCTGCTGGTCGCCTGCGCCCATCATGGC
CGCGCCCTTGCTGGCATGGTGCAGGAACACGATAGAGCACCCGGTATCGGCGGCGATGGCCTCCATGCGA
CCGATGACCTGGGCCATGGGGCCGCTGGCGTTTTCTTCCTCGATGTGGAACCGGCGCAGCGTGTCCAGCA
CCATCAGGCGGCGGCCCTCGGCGGCGCGCTTGAGGCCGTCGAACCACTCCGGGGCCATGATGTTGGGCAG
GCTGCCGATCAGCGGCTGGATCAGCAGGCCGTCAGCCACGGCTTGCCGTTCCTCGGCGCTGAGGTGCGCC
CCAAGGGCGTGCAGGCGGTGATGAATGGCGGTGGGCGGGTCTTCGGCGGGCAGGTAGATCACCGGGCCGG
TGGGCAGTTCGCCCACCTCCAGCAGATCCGGCCCGCCTGCAATCTGTGCGGCCAGTTGCAGGGCCAGCAT
GGATTTACCGGCACCACCGGGCGACACCAGCGCCCCGACCGTACCGGCCACCATGTTGGGCAAAACGTAG
TCCAGCGGTGGCGGCGCTGCTGCGAACGCCTCCAGAATATTGATAGGCTTATGGGTAGCCATTGATTGCC
TCCTTTGCAGGCAGTTGGTGGTTAGGCGCTGGCGGGGTCACTACCCCCGCCCTGCGCCGCTCTGAGTTCT
TCCAGGCACTCGCGCAGCGCCTCGTATTCGTCGTCGGTCAGCCAGAACTTGCGCTGACGCATCCCTTTGG
CCTTCATGCGCTCGGCATATCGCGCTTGGCGTACAGCGTCAGGGCTGGCCAGCAGGTCGCCGGTCTGCTT
GTCCTTTTGGTCTTTCATATCAGTCACCGAGAAACTTGCCGGGGCCGAAAGGCTTGTCTTCGCGGAACAA
GGACAAGGTGCAGCCGTCAAGGTTAAGGCTGGCCATATCAGCGACTGAAAAGCGGCCAGCCTCGGCCTTG
TTTGACGTATAACCAAAGCCACCGGGCAACCAATAGCCCTTGTCACTTTTGATCAGGTAGACCGACCCTG
AAGCGCTTTTTTCGTATTCCATAAAACCCCCTTCTGTGCGTGAGTACTCATAGTATAACAGGCGTGAGTA
CCAACGCAAGCACTACATGCTGAAATCTGGCCCGCCCCTGTCCATGCCTCGCTGGCGGGGTGCCGGTGCC
CGTGCCAGCTCGGCCCGCGCAAGCTGGACGCTGGGCAGACCCATGACCTTGCTGACGGTGCGCTCGATGT
AATCCGCTTCGTGGCCGGGCTTGCGCTCTGCCAGCGCTGGGCTGGCCTCGGCCATGGCCTTGCCGATTTC
CTCGGCACTGCGGCCCCGGCTGGCCAGCTTCTGCGCGGCGATAAAGTCGCACTTGCTGAGGTCATCACCG
AAGCGCTTGACCAGCCCGGCCATCTCGCTGCGGTACTCGTCCAGCGCCGTGCGCCGGTGGCGGCTAAGCT
GCCGCTCGGACAGTTCGAGGCTGGCCAGCCTGCGGGCCTTCTCCTGCTGCCGCTGGGCCTGCTCGATCTG
CTGGCCAGCCTGCTGCACCAGCGCCGGGCCAGCGGTGGCGGTCTTGCCCTTGGATTCACGCAGCAGCACC
CACGGCTGATAACCGGCGCGGGTGGTGTGCTTGTCCTTGCGGTTGGTGAAGCCCGCCAAGCGGCCATAGT
GGCGGCTGTCGGCGCTGGCCGGGTCGGCGTCGTACTCGCTGGCCAGCGTCCGGGCAATCTGCCCCCGAAG
TTCACCGCCTGCGGCGTCGGCCACCTTGACCCATGCCTGATAGTTCTTCGGGCTGGTTTCCACTACCAGG
GCAGGCTCCCGGCCCTCGGCTTTCATGTCATCCAGGTCAAACTCGCTGAGGTCGTCCACCAGCACCAGAC
CATGCCGCTCCTGCTCGGCGGGCCTGATATACACGTCATTGCCCTGGGCATTCATCCGCTTGAGCCATGG
CGTGTTCTGGAGCACTTCGGCGGCTGACCATTCCCGGTTCATCATCTGGCCGGTGGTGGCGTCCCTGACG
CCGATATCGAAGCGCTCACAGCCCATGGCCTTGAGCTGTCGGCCTATGGCCTGCAAAGTCCTGTCGTTCT
TCATCGGGCCACCAAGCGCAGCCAGATCGAGCCGTCCTCGGTTGTCAGTGGCGTCAGGTCGAGCAAGAGC
AACGATGCGATCAGCAGCACCACCGTAGGCATCATGGAAGCCAGCATCACGGTTAGCCATAGCTTCCAGT
GCCACCCCCGCGACGCGCTCCGGGCGCTCTGCGCGGCGCTGCTCACCTCGGCGGCTACCTCCCGCAACTC
TTTGGCCAGCTCCACCCATGCCGCCCCTGTCTGGCGCTGGGCTTTCAGCCACTCCGCCGCCTGCGCCTCG
CTGGCCTGCTGGGTCTGGCTCATGACCTGCCGGGCTTCGTCGGCCAGTGTCGCCATGCTCTGGGCCAGCG
GTTCGATCTGCTCCGCTAACTCGTTGATGCCTCTGGATTTCTTCACTCTGTCGATTGCGTTCATGGTCTA
TTGCCTCCCGGTATTCCTGTAAGTCGATGATCTGGGCGTTGGCGGTGTCGATGTTCAGGGCCACGTCTGC
CCGGTCGGTGCGGATGCCCCGGCCTTCCATCTCCACCACGTTCGGCCCCAGGTGAACACCGGGCAGGCGC
TCGATGCCCTGCGCCTCAAGTGTTCTGTGGTCAATGCGGGCGTCGTGGCCTGCCCGCTCTAATGCCCGGT
TGGCATGGTCGGCCCATGCCTCGCGGGTCTGCTCAAGCCATGCCTTGGGCTTGAGCGCTTCGGTCTTCTG
TGCCCCGCCCTTCTCCGGGGTCTTGCCGTTGTACCGCTTGAACCACTGAGCGGCGGGCCGCTCGATGCCG
TCATTGATCCGCTCGGAGATCATCAGGTGGCAGTGCGGGTTCTCGCCGCCACCGGCATGGATGGCCAGCG
TATACGGCAGGCGCTCGGCACCGGTCAGGTGCTGGGCGAACTCGGACGCCAGCGCCTTCTGCTGGTCGAG
GGTCAGCTCGACCGGCAGGGCAAATTCGACCTCCTTGAACAGCCGCCCATTGGCGCGTTCATACAGGTCG
GCAGCATCCCAGTAGTCGGCGGGCCGCTCGACGAACTCCGGCATGTGCCCGGATTCGGCGTGCAAGACTT
CATCCATGTCGCGGGCATACTTGCCTTCGCGCTGGATGAAGTCGGCCTTGGCCCTGGCCGATTGGCCGCC
CGACCTGCTGCCGGTTTTCGCCGTAAGGTGATAAATCGCCATGCTGCCTCGCTGTTGCTTTTGCTTTTCG
GCTCCATGCAATGGCCCTCGGAGAGCGCACCGCCCGAAGGGTGGCCGTTAGGCCAGTTTCTCGAAGAGAA
ACCGGTAAGTGCGCCCTCCCCTACAAAGTAGGGTCGGGATTGCCGCCGCTGTGCCTCCATGATAGCCTAC
GAGACAGCACATTAACAATGGGGTGTCAAGATGGTTAAGGGGAGCAACAAGGCGGCGGATCGGCTGGCCA
AGCTCGAAGAACAACGAGCGCGAATCAATGCCGAAATTCAGCGGGTGCGGGCAAGGGAACAGCAGCAAGA
GCGCAAGAACGAAACAAGGCGCAAGGTGCTGGTGGGGGCCATGATTTTGGCCAAGGTGAACAGCAGCGAG
TGGCCGGAGGATCGGCTCATGGCGGCAATGGATGCGTACCTTGAACGCGACCACGACCGCGCCTTGTTCG
GTCTGCCGCCACGCCAGAAGGATGAGCCGGGCTGAATGATCGACCGAGACAGGCCCTGCGGGGCTGCACA
CGCGCCCCCACCCTTCGGGTAGGGGGAAAGGCCGCTAAAGCGGCTAAAAGCGCTCCAGCGTATTTCTGCG
GGGTTTGGTGTGGGGTTTAGCGGGCTTTGCCCGCCTTTCCCCCTGCCGCGCAGCGGTGGGGCGGTGTGTA
GCCTAGCGCAGCGAATAGACCAGCTATCCGGCCTCTGGCCGGGCATATTGGGCAAGGGCAGCAGCGCCCC
ACAAGGGCGCTGATAACCGCGCCTAGTGGATTATTCTTAGATAATCATGGATGGATTTTTCCAACACCCC
GCCAGCCCCCGCCCCTGCTGGGTTTGCAGGTTTGGGGGCGTGACAGTTATTGCAGGGGTTCGTGACAGTT
ATTGCAGGGGGGCGTGACAGTTATTGCAGGGGTTCGTGACAGTTAGTACGGGAGTGACGGGCACTGGCTG
GCAATGTCTAGCAACGGCAGGCATTTCGGCTGAGGGTAAAAGAACTTTCCGCTAAGCGATAGACTGTATG
TAAACACAGTATTGCAAGGACGCGGAACATGCCTCATGTGGCGGCCCTCGCGAGAATTAATTCAGATAAA
AAAAATCCTTAGCTTTCGCTAAGGATGATTTCTAGCGATGACCCTGCTGATTGGTTCGCTGACCGTAGAC
TGGTTGGCTTGGTTTCATCAGCCATCCGCTTGCCCTCATCTGTTACGCCGGCGGTAGCCGGCCAGCCTCG
CAGAGCAGGATTCCCGTTGAGCACCGCCAGGTGCGAATAAGGGACAGTGAAGAAGGAACACCCGCTCGCG
GGTGGGCCTACTTCACCTATCCTGCCCGGCTGACGCCGTTGGATACACCAAGGAAAGTCTACACGAACCC
TTTGGCAAAATCCTGTATATCGTGCGACATCGCGCGCGCGCGCGCGGATGCTAGCGGCGCGCCAAAAAAA
AGCCCGCTCATTA
Features (pLannotate 1.2.2; 20 found; start..end, strand, type, name):
     19..813     -  CDS            KanR: aminoglycoside phosphotransferase; aphA-3; confers resistance to kanamycin
    820..876     -  CDS            GmR (fragment): gentamycin acetyltransferase; aacC1; confers resistance to gentamycin
   1052..1075    -  promoter       Pc promoter (fragment): intI1 (promoter lies within the coding sequence); class 1 integron promoter
   1055..1198    -  CDS            YPR2_ECOLX (fragment): Protein predicted: Swiss-Prot protein existence level 4. From Escherichia coli.
   1475..1494    +  misc_feature   BioBrick prefix: BioBrick prefix for parts that start with "ATG"
   3008..3028    -  CDS            7xHis: 6xHis affinity tag
   3041..6091    -  CDS            dadH: DADH_EGGLN - Experimental evidence at protein level: Swiss-Prot protein existence level 1. Involved in drug metabolism, as part of an interspecies gut bacterial pathway for Levodopa (L-dopa) metabolism, acting on dopamine produced by Enterecoccus L-dopa decarboxylase. Removes the para hydroxyl group of dopamine to produce m-tyramine (3-tyramine). It is possible that dopamine dehydroxylation influences the multiple side effects of L-dopa administration linked to dopamine production in the treatment of Parkinson's disease. From Eggerthella lenta (Eubacterium lentum).
   8552..8579    +  terminator     T7Te terminator: phage T7 early transcription terminator
  15706..15733   +  terminator     rrnB T2 terminator: transcription terminator T2 from the E. coli rrnB gene
  15848..15888   +  CDS            lacI (fragment): lac repressor; lacI; The lac repressor binds to the lac operator to inhibit transcription in E. coli. This inhibition can be relieved by adding lactose or isopropyl-β-D-thiogalactopyranoside (IPTG).
  16165..17016   -  CDS            RSF1010 RepC (fragment): replication protein C of the broad-host-range plasmid RSF1010 (Scholz et al., 1989); repC
  17003..17842   -  CDS            RSF1010 RepA: replication protein A of the broad-host-range plasmid RSF1010 (Scholz et al., 1989); repA
  17834..17908   -  ncRNA          Plasmid R1162: Accession: RF00043 - R1162-like plasmid antisense RNA
  18356..20482   -  CDS            mobA: MOBA2_ECOLX - Also known as repB. Experimental evidence at protein level: Swiss-Prot protein existence level 1. Part of the relaxosome complex that is responsible for plasmid transfer during conjugation. Locally unwinds DNA and catalyzes the cleavage of one of the DNA strands at oriT. The cleaved strand is then transferred through the dedicated type IV secretion apparatus. MobA remains covalently linked at the 5' end of the strand, and once in the recipient cell, it probably catalyzes the rejoining of the two ends of the strand, re-forming the circular plasmid DNA. The primase activity of MobA
  20563..20650   -  oriT           RSF1010 oriT: origin of transfer of the broad-host-range plasmid RSF1010 (Scholz et al., 1989)
  20681..20962   +  CDS            mobC: MOBC_ECOLX - Protein predicted: Swiss-Prot protein existence level 4. This protein is essential to promote the specific transfer of the plasmid in the presence of conjugative plasmids. From Escherichia coli.
  20992..21386   +  rep_origin     RSF1010 oriV: replication origin of the broad-host-range plasmid RSF1010; requires the RSF1010 RepA/B/C proteins for replication (Scholz et al., 1989)
  21551..21592   -  terminator     bacterial terminator: putative bacterial transcription terminator
  21630..21655   -  CDS            traJ (fragment): oriT-recognizing protein; traJ
  21688..21797   -  oriT           oriT: incP origin of transfer
