[The description below was written by a language model from this plasmid's Addgene catalogue record and pLannotate feature annotations shown in this document.]
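Description:
pXD80ENSF30-DadhABC(cHis8)RS-Accs(Cadh)(ElA2) is a large (about 21.9 kb), low-copy bacterial expression plasmid built on the pXD68Kan2 backbone. It is designed to produce the dopamine dehydroxylase (Dadh) of Eggerthella lenta strain A2 in the gut actinobacterium Gordonibacter urolithinfaciens DSM 27213. The replication and transfer machinery comes from the broad-host-range plasmid RSF1010: oriV with the RepA and RepC proteins (RepC annotated as a fragment), the R1162-type antisense regulatory RNA, and the mobilization functions mobA (which also supplies the RepB primase), mobC and the RSF1010 oriT. A second, IncP-type oriT with a traJ fragment is also present. Together these elements should allow the plasmid to be maintained in E. coli cloning strains and mobilized by conjugation into other hosts. Selection is by kanamycin through the aphA-3 aminoglycoside phosphotransferase gene. Short remnants of a gentamicin resistance gene, a class 1 integron Pc promoter and lacI appear to be leftovers from earlier vector versions.

The annotated payload is the roughly 3 kb dadH coding sequence on the reverse strand. A C-terminal polyhistidine tag is annotated slightly further downstream, recorded as His8 in the catalogue and useful for affinity purification or detection. The construct name indicates a multi-gene DadhABC arrangement, and the stated purpose adds accessory genes from the cadh gene cluster. These are not individually identified in the automated feature table and presumably lie in the long unannotated stretches flanked by the T7Te and rrnB T2 terminators. The promoter driving expression is not stated in the record. The plasmid is intended for heterologous production of this enzyme, which removes the para-hydroxyl group of dopamine to give m-tyramine, in studies of gut bacterial catechol and polyphenol metabolism.
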