Addgene plasmid #233876: pXD80ENSF30-DadhABC(cHis8)RS-Accs(Cadh)(ElA2)
Purpose: Expresses Eggerthella lenta A2 Dadh with the accessory genes from the cadh gene cluster in Gordonibacter urolithinfaciens DSM 27213
Depositing lab: Emily Balskus. Depositing organization: Harvard University. Publication: Enantiocomplementary Gut Bacterial Enzymes Metabolize Dietary Polyphenols. Dong X, Bae M, Le C, Aguilar Ramos MA, Balskus EP. J Am Chem Soc. 2025 Mar 5;147(9):7231-7244. doi: 10.1021/jacs.4c09892. Epub 2025 Feb 24. PubMed 39993729.
Backbone
  Vector backbone: pXD68Kan2
  Vector type: Bacterial Expression
Growth in bacteria
  Bacterial resistance: Kanamycin, 50 μg/mL
  Growth temperature: 37°C
  Growth strain: DH5alpha
  Copy number: Low Copy
Gene/Insert
  Gene/Insert name: Dadh (alt names: Dopamine dehydroxylase; Elen_0471)
  Species: Eggerthella lenta
  Tag / fusion protein: His8 (C terminal on insert)
Terms and licenses: Academic/Nonprofit Terms; Industry Terms: Not Available to Industry
How to cite: pXD80ENSF30-DadhABC(cHis8)RS-Accs(Cadh)(ElA2) was a gift from Emily Balskus (Addgene plasmid # 233876 ; http://n2t.net/addgene:233876 ; RRID:Addgene_233876)
